LOCUS       Exported 5810 bp ds-DNA circular SYN 12-MAY-2021
DEFINITION  NanoLuc expressed constiutively from PAM4 and rpiL* RBS, pNBU2
            backbone, AmpR.
ACCESSION   .
VERSION     .
KEYWORDS    pAT796
SOURCE      synthetic DNA construct
  ORGANISM  synthetic DNA construct
REFERENCE   1 (bases 1 to 5810)
  AUTHORS   Mimee M, Tucker AC, Voigt CA, Lu TK
  TITLE     Programming a Human Commensal Bacterium, Bacteroides
            thetaiotaomicron, to Sense and Respond to Stimuli in the Murine Gut
            Microbiota.
  JOURNAL   Cell Syst. 2015 Jul 29;1(1):62-71. doi: 10.1016/j.cels.2015.06.001.
  PUBMED    26918244
REFERENCE   2 (bases 1 to 5810)
  AUTHORS   .
  TITLE     Direct Submission
  JOURNAL   Exported May 12, 2021 from SnapGene Server 1.1.58
            http://www.snapgene.com
FEATURES             Location/Qualifiers
     source          1..5810
                     /organism="synthetic DNA construct"
                     /mol_type="other DNA"
     CDS             3055..3915
                     /codon_start=1
                     /gene="bla"
                     /product="beta-lactamase"
                     /label=AmpR
                     /note="confers resistance to ampicillin, carbenicillin, and
                     related antibiotics"
                     /translation="MSIQHFRVALIPFFAAFCLPVFAHPETLVKVKDAEDQLGARVGYI
                     ELDLNSGKILESFRPEERFPMMSTFKVLLCGAVLSRIDAGQEQLGRRIHYSQNDLVEYS
                     PVTEKHLTDGMTVRELCSAAITMSDNTAANLLLTTIGGPKELTAFLHNMGDHVTRLDRW
                     EPELNEAIPNDERDTTMPVAMATTLRKLLTGELLTLASRQQLIDWMEADKVAGPLLRSA
                     LPAGWFIADKSGAGERGSRGIIAALGPDGKPSRIVVIYTTGSQATMDERNRQIAEIGAS
                     LIKHW"
     primer_bind     complement(3273..3292)
                     /label=Amp-R
                     /note="Ampicillin resistance gene, reverse primer"
     oriT            4046..4155
                     /note="incP origin of transfer"
     rep_origin      4326..4714
                     /label=R6K gamma ori
                     /note="gamma replication origin from E. coli plasmid R6K;
                     requires the R6K initiator protein pi for replication"
ORIGIN
        1 atccatcaaa attcgttttc tctatgttgg attccttgtt gctcatattg tgatgataat
       61 ttctacaaat atagtcattg gtaactatct atgaaactgt ttgatacttt tatagttgat
      121 taaacttgtt catggcattt gccttaatat catccgctat gtcaatgtag ggtttcatag
      181 ctttgtagtc gctgtgtccc gtccatttca tgaccacctg tgccgggatt ccgagagcca
      241 gcgcattgca gatgaatgtc cttcttcctg catgggtact gagcaaagcg tatttgggtg
      301 tgacttcatc aatacgttca tttcccttgt agtaggtttc ccgtacaggc tcgttgattt
      361 ctgccagttc gcccagctct ttcaggtaat cgttcatctt ctggttgctg atgacgggca
      421 gagccatgta attctcgaaa tggatgtcct tgtatttgtc cagtatggct ttgctgtatt
      481 tgttcagttc aatcgtcagg ctgtcggcag tcttgactgt ggttatttcg atgtggtcgg
      541 acttcacatc gcttcttttc agattgcgaa catccgaata ccgcaaactc gtaaagcagc
      601 agaacaggaa aacatcacgc acacgttcca ggtattgctt atccttgggt atctggtagt
      661 ctttcagctt gttcagttca tcccaagtca ggaagattac ttttttcgag gtggttttca
      721 gtttcggttt gaacgtatcg tatgcaatgt tctgatgatg tcctttcttg aagctccagc
      781 gcaggaacca tttgaggaat cccatttgct tgccgatggt gctgtttctc atatccttgg
      841 tgtcacgcag gaagttgacg tattcgttca atccaaactc gttgaaatag ttgaacgttg
      901 catcctcctt gaactctttg aggtggttcc tcactgctgc aaatttttca taggtggatg
      961 ccgtccagtt attctggtta ccgcactctt ttacaaactc atcgaacacc tcccaaaagc
     1021 tgacaggggc ttcttccggc tgttcttcgc tggtgtcttt cattctcatg ttgaaagctt
     1081 ccttcaactg ttgggtcgtt ggcatgacct cctgcacctc aaattccttg aaaatattct
     1141 ggatttcggc atagtatttc agcaagtccg tattgatttc ggctgcactt tgctttagct
     1201 tgttggtaca tccgctcttt acccgctgct tatctgcatc ccatttggct acgtcaatcc
     1261 ggtagcccgt tgtaaactcg atgcgttggc tggcaaagat gacacgcata cggatgggta
     1321 cgttctctac gattggcaca ccgttctttt tccggctctc caatgcaaaa atgatgttgc
     1381 gcttgatatt cataattggg tgcgtttgaa attctacacc caaatataca cccaattatt
     1441 gagatagcaa aagacattta gaaacattta cttttactct atattgtaat ttacacttga
     1501 ttatcagtcg tttgcagtct tatgatattc tgtgaaagta taagttcgag agcctgtctc
     1561 tccgcaaaaa acgctgaaaa tcagcagatt gcaaaacaaa caccctgttt tacacccaag
     1621 aatgtaaagt cggctgtttt tgttttattt aagataatac aaccactaca taataaaaga
     1681 gtagcgatat taaaagaatc cgatgagaaa agactaatat ttatctatcc attcagtttg
     1741 atttttcagg actttacatc gtcctgaaag tatttgttgg taccggtacc gaggacgcgt
     1801 aaacatttac agttgcatgt ggcctattgt ttttagccgt taaatatttt ataactatta
     1861 aatagcgata caaattgttc gaaactaata ttgtttatat catatattct cgcatgtttt
     1921 aaagctttat taaattgatt ttttgtaaac agtttttcgt actctttgtt aacccatttc
     1981 attacaaaag tttcatattt ttttctctct ttaaatgcca tttttgctgg ctttcttttt
     2041 aatacaatta atgtgctatc cactttaggt tttggatgga aataatacct aggaattttt
     2101 gctaatatag aaatatctac ctctgccatt aacagcaatg ctagtgatct gtttgtatct
     2161 aataacattt tagcaaaacc atattccact attaaataac ttattgtggc tgaactttca
     2221 aaaacaattt ttcgaattat atttgtgctt atgttgtaag gtatgctgcc aaatatttta
     2281 tatggattgt ggctaggaaa tgtaaatttc agtatatcat catttactat ttgatagtta
     2341 ggataattta agagcttatt acgagttacc tcacataatt tagaatcaat ttctatcgcc
     2401 gttacaaaat tacatctctt taccaatcca gcagtaaaat gacctttccc tgcacctatt
     2461 tcaaagatgt tatctttttc atctaaactt atgcaattca ttattttttc tatgtgatat
     2521 tttgaagtaa taaaattttg actatctttt atatttactt tgttcattat aacctctcct
     2581 taatttattg catctctttt cgaatattta tgttttttga gaaaagaacg tactcatggt
     2641 tcatcccgat atgcgtatcg gtctgtatat cagcaacttt ctatgtgttt caactacaat
     2701 agtcatctat tctcatcttt ctgagtccac cccctgcaaa gcccctcttt acgacataaa
     2761 aattcggtcg gaaaaggtat gcaaaagatg tttctctctt taagagaaac tcttcgggat
     2821 gcaaaaatat gaaaataact ccaattcacc aaattatata gcgacttttt tacaaaatgc
     2881 taaaatttgt tgatttccgt caagcaattg ttgagcaaaa atgtctttta cgataaaatg
     2941 atacctcaat atcaactgtt tagcaaaacg atatttctct taaagagaga aacacctttt
     3001 tgttcaccaa tccccgactt ttaatcccgc ggccatgatt gaaaaaggaa gagtatgagt
     3061 attcaacatt tccgtgtcgc ccttattccc ttttttgcgg cattttgcct tcctgttttt
     3121 gctcacccag aaacgctggt gaaagtaaaa gatgctgaag atcagttggg tgcacgagtg
     3181 ggttacatcg aactggatct caacagcggt aagatccttg agagttttcg ccccgaagaa
     3241 cgttttccaa tgatgagcac ttttaaagtt ctgctatgtg gcgcggtatt atcccgtatt
     3301 gacgccgggc aagagcaact cggtcgccgc atacactatt ctcagaatga cttggttgag
     3361 tactcaccag tcacagaaaa gcatcttacg gatggcatga cagtaagaga attatgcagt
     3421 gctgccataa ccatgagtga taacactgcg gccaacttac ttctgacaac gatcggagga
     3481 ccgaaggagc taaccgcttt tttgcacaac atgggggatc atgtaactcg ccttgatcgt
     3541 tgggaaccgg agctgaatga agccatacca aacgacgagc gtgacaccac gatgcctgta
     3601 gcaatggcaa caacgttgcg caaactatta actggcgaac tacttactct agcttcccgg
     3661 caacaattaa tagactggat ggaggcggat aaagttgcag gaccacttct gcgctcggcc
     3721 cttccggctg gctggtttat tgctgataaa tctggagccg gtgagcgtgg gtctcgcggt
     3781 atcattgcag cactggggcc agatggtaag ccctcccgta tcgtagttat ctacacgacg
     3841 gggagtcagg caactatgga tgaacgaaat agacagatcg ctgagatagg tgcctcactg
     3901 attaagcatt ggtaactgtc agaccaagtt tactcataac gcgtcaattc gagggggatc
     3961 aattccgtga taggtgggct gcccttcctg gttggcttgg tttcatcagc catccgcttg
     4021 ccctcatctg ttacgccggc ggtagccggc cagcctcgca gagcaggatt cccgttgagc
     4081 accgccaggt gcgaataagg gacagtgaag aaggaacacc cgctcgcggg tgggcctact
     4141 tcacctatcc tgcccggctg acgccgttgg atacaccaag gaaagtctac acgaaccctt
     4201 tggcaaaatc ctgtatatcg tgcgaaaaag gatggatata ccgaaaaaat cgctataatg
     4261 accccgaagc agggttatgc agcggaaaac ggaattgatc cggccacgat gcgtccggcg
     4321 tagaggatct gaagatcagc agttcaacct gttgatagta cgtactaagc tctcatgttt
     4381 cacgtactaa gctctcatgt ttaacgtact aagctctcat gtttaacgaa ctaaaccctc
     4441 atggctaacg tactaagctc tcatggctaa cgtactaagc tctcatgttt cacgtactaa
     4501 gctctcatgt ttgaacaata aaattaatat aaatcagcaa cttaaatagc ctctaaggtt
     4561 ttaagtttta taagaaaaaa aagaatatat aaggctttta aagcttttaa ggtttaacgg
     4621 ttgtggacaa caagccaggg atgtaacgca ctgagaagcc cttagagcct ctcaaagcaa
     4681 ttttgagtga cacaggaaca cttaacggct gacatgggaa ttcccctcca ccgcggtggc
     4741 ggccgctgat ctggaagaag caatgaaagc tgctgttaag tctccgaatc aggtattgtt
     4801 cctgacaggt gtattcccat ccggtaaacg cggatacttt gcagttgatc tgactcagga
     4861 ataaattata aattaaggta agaagattgt aggataagct aatgaaatag aaaaaggatg
     4921 ccgtcacaca acttgtcggc attctttttt gttttattag ttgaaaatat agtgaaaaag
     4981 ttgcctaaat atgtatgtta acaaattatt tgtcgtaact ttgcactccc tttgcaacag
     5041 catagctcag cacagcgcat tttaaaataa aataaattat ttatttaatt aaacgaatat
     5101 ggtttttact ctggaagatt ttgttggcga ttggcgtcag accgcgggtt ataatttgga
     5161 tcaagtcctg gaacagggtg gcgtaagctc tctgttccag aacctgggtg tgagcgtgac
     5221 gccgattcag cgcatcgttc tgtccggcga gaacggtctg aaaattgata ttcatgtgat
     5281 catcccgtac gaaggcctga gcggtgacca aatgggtcaa atcgagaaaa tctttaaagt
     5341 cgtctaccca gttgacgatc accacttcaa ggttatcttg cattacggta cgctggtgat
     5401 tgatggtgtg accccgaata tgattgacta tttcggccgt ccgtatgaag gcattgccgt
     5461 ttttgacggt aaaaagatca ccgtcaccgg taccctgtgg aatggcaata agattattga
     5521 cgagcgtctg attaacccgg acggcagcct gctgttccgc gtgaccatca acggtgtcac
     5581 gggttggcgt ctgtgcgagc gcatcctggc ataatgaact gcacttgctt tgataattaa
     5641 tgataaacaa tctaaaagca ctctaatcgt tatcggagtg cttttagatt actaatcaaa
     5701 ttgcttctac taattgccta tcttccagtg atggaacagc atttgtgcat tggctgcaac
     5761 aatcagcctt acttgtgcct gttctatttc cgaaccgacc gcttgtatga
//
