[The description below was written by a language model from this plasmid's Addgene catalogue record and the feature table of its GenBank file.]
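Description:
pAT796 is a 5,810 bp bacterial expression plasmid built on the pNBU2 backbone and designed to deliver a constitutive luciferase reporter into Bacteroides, with the associated work focused on the human gut commensal Bacteroides thetaiotaomicron. It replicates in E. coli from the R6K gamma origin, which depends on the pi initiator protein supplied in trans. This is why it is maintained at low copy in a pir-expressing host strain such as Pir1 and cannot replicate autonomously in cells that lack pi. Selection in E. coli is by ampicillin through the bla beta-lactamase gene, and the catalogue lists erythromycin as the selectable marker in Bacteroides. An incP origin of transfer allows the plasmid to be mobilised by conjugation from an E. coli donor into the recipient. pNBU2-type vectors are generally used as integrating vectors that insert into the Bacteroides chromosome, which fits the conditional origin, but the integration machinery is not annotated in this record.

The payload is a 516 bp NanoLuc coding sequence, a small, bright luciferase reporter. According to the record it is expressed constitutively from a promoter designated PAM4, paired with a ribosome binding site designated rpiL*. The held feature table annotates only AmpR, oriT and the R6K origin. The NanoLuc cassette, its promoter and RBS, and the erythromycin resistance determinant are not marked, so their positions and orientation cannot be given from the record. The construct most plausibly serves as a luminescent readout of the expression strength of this promoter/RBS combination, within a genetic parts set for programming Bacteroides.
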