Addgene plasmid #68929: pAT796
Purpose: NanoLuc expressed constiutively from PAM4 and rpiL* RBS, pNBU2 backbone, AmpR
Depositing lab: Timothy Lu & Christopher Voigt. Depositing organization: Massachusetts Institute of Technology. Publication: Programming a Human Commensal Bacterium, Bacteroides thetaiotaomicron, to Sense and Respond to Stimuli in the Murine Gut Microbiota. Mimee M, Tucker AC, Voigt CA, Lu TK. Cell Syst. 2015 Jul 29;1(1):62-71. doi: 10.1016/j.cels.2015.06.001. PubMed 26918244.
Backbone
  Vector backbone: pNBU2
  Total vector size (bp): 5810
  Vector type: Bacterial Expression
  Selectable markers: Erythromycin in Bacteroides
Growth in bacteria
  Bacterial resistance: Ampicillin, 100 μg/mL
  Growth temperature: 37°C
  Growth strain: Pir1
  Copy number: Low Copy
Gene/Insert
  Gene/Insert name: NanoLuc
  Insert size (bp): 516
Terms and licenses: Academic/Nonprofit Terms; Industry Terms: Not Available to Industry
How to cite: pAT796 was a gift from Timothy Lu & Christopher Voigt (Addgene plasmid # 68929 ; http://n2t.net/addgene:68929 ; RRID:Addgene_68929)
