>Addgene plasmid #68929 | pAT796 | addgene partial sequence | sequence record 126206 | pGP704-R 5'-aacaagccagggatgtaacg-3'
TTGAGTGACACAGGAACACTTAACGGCTGACATGGGAATTCCCCTCCACCGCGGTGGCGGCCGCTGATCT
GGAAGAAGCAATGAAAGCTGCTGTTAAGTCTCCGAATCAGGTATTGTTCCTGACAGGTGTATTCCCATCC
GGTAAACGCGGATACTTTGCAGTTGATCTGACTCAGGAATAAATTATAAATTAAGGTAAGAAGATTGTAG
GATAAGCTAATGAAATAGAAAAAGGATGCCGTCACACAACTTGTCGGCATTCTTTTTTGTTTTATTAGTT
GAAAATATAGTGAAAAAGTTGCCTAAATATGTATGTTAACAAATTATTTGTCGTAACTTTGCACTCCCTT
TGCAACAGCATAGCTCAGCACAGCGCATTTTAAAATAAAATAAATTATTTATTTAATTAAACGAATATGG
TTTTTACTCTGGAAGATTTTGTTGGCGATTGGCGTCAGACCGCGGGTTATAATTTGGATCAAGTCCTGGA
ACAGGGTGGCGTAAGCTCTCTGTTCCAGAACCTGGGTGTGAGCGTGACGCCGATTCAGCGCATCGTTCTG
TCCGGCGAGAACGGTCTGAAAATTGATATTCATGTGATCATCCCGTACGAAGGCCTGAGCGGTGACCAAA
TGGGTCAAATCGAGAAAATCTTTAAAGTCGTCTACCCAGTTGACGATCACCACTTCAAGGTTATCTTGCA
TTACGGTACGCTGGTGATTGATGGTGTGACCCCGAATATGATTGACTATTTCGGCCGTCCGTATGAAGGC
ATTGCCGTTTTTGACGGTAAAAAGATCACCGTCACCGGTACCCTGTGGAATGGCAATAAGA
